Addgene plasmid #66323: GPR148-Tango
Purpose: Expression of G protein-coupled receptors for PRESTO-Tango: parallel receptorome expression and screening via transcriptional output, with transcriptional activation following arrestin translocation
Depositing lab: Bryan Roth. Depositing organization: University of North Carolina at Chapel Hill. Publication: PRESTO-Tango as an open-source resource for interrogation of the druggable human GPCRome. Kroeze WK, Sassano MF, Huang XP, Lansu K, McCorvy JD, Giguere PM, Sciaky N, Roth BL. Nat Struct Mol Biol. 2015 May;22(5):362-9. doi: 10.1038/nsmb.3014. Epub 2015 Apr 20. PubMed 25895059.
Backbone
  Vector backbone: empty Tango
  Backbone size w/o insert (bp): 6632
  Vector type: Mammalian Expression
  Selectable markers: Neomycin (select with G418)
Growth in bacteria
  Bacterial resistance: Ampicillin, 100 μg/mL
  Growth temperature: 37°C
  Growth strain: DH5alpha
  Copy number: High Copy
Gene/Insert
  Gene/Insert name: GPR148
  Species: H. sapiens (human)
  Insert size (bp): 1041
  Entrez Gene: GPR148 (a.k.a. BTR, PGR6)
  Promoter: CMV
  Tag / fusion protein: FLAG (N terminal on backbone)
  Cloning method: Restriction Enzyme; 5′ cloning site NotI (not destroyed); 3′ cloning site XhoI (unknown if destroyed)
  Sequencing primers: 5′ CMV-F; 3′ Tet-R
Terms and licenses: Academic/Nonprofit Terms; Industry Terms: Not Available to Industry
Depositor comments: Please note: Most of the PRESTO-Tango vectors do not contain the XhoI cut site downstream of the tTA sequence and instead carry an XbaI site. If you need to perform an XhoI digest we recommend sequencing with a forward primer at the C-terminus of tTA to determine which of the two sites is present. Suggested primer: 5-gagctccacttagacggcgagg-3. Original backbone was pcDNA3.1(+). These plasmids were generated as part of the Illuminating the Druggable Genome (IDG) program sponsored by the NIH Common Fund. The goal of this program is to identify, gather, and distribute information and resources for proteins that currently are not well-studied yet belong to commonly drug-targeted protein families: protein kinases, non-olfactory G-protein coupled receptors (GPCRs), and ion channels. The IDG program is designed to develop fundamental research tools for understudied proteins, elucidate their function, and disseminate the IDG-related resources and data to the greater scientific community.
How to cite: GPR148-Tango was a gift from Bryan Roth (Addgene plasmid # 66323 ; http://n2t.net/addgene:66323 ; RRID:Addgene_66323)
