[The description below was written by a language model from this plasmid's Addgene catalogue record.]
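Description:
GPR148-Tango is a mammalian expression plasmid from the PRESTO-Tango collection, a set of constructs built to screen the human GPCR repertoire in parallel using a transcriptional readout of arrestin recruitment. It is based on an "empty Tango" backbone of about 6.6 kb that was derived from pcDNA3.1(+). The plasmid is maintained at high copy in E. coli under ampicillin selection. It also carries a neomycin resistance marker, so transfected mammalian cells can be selected with G418.

The insert is the human GPR148 coding sequence (also known as BTR or PGR6; about 1.04 kb), expressed from the CMV promoter with an N-terminal FLAG tag supplied by the backbone, which allows detection of the receptor. The insert was cloned using NotI at the 5′ end and nominally XhoI at the 3′ end. The depositor notes that most vectors in the series carry an XbaI site rather than XhoI downstream of the tTA sequence, so the 3′ site should not be assumed. That comment, together with the stated purpose, indicates that the receptor lies upstream of a tTA transcriptional activator. In the general Tango design, agonist-driven arrestin translocation to the receptor leads to release of tTA, which then activates a reporter gene. The record does not itemise the linker, protease site or other intervening elements, and no feature table is provided.

GPR148 is an understudied, non-olfactory GPCR, and the plasmid was produced under a programme that develops tools for poorly characterised members of drug-targeted protein families. Its typical use is ligand screening and profiling that does not depend on knowing the receptor's G protein coupling.
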