>Addgene plasmid #66323 | GPR148-Tango | depositor partial sequence | sequence record 113259 | empty Tango
GACGGATCGGGAGATCTCCCGATCCCCTATGGTGCACTCTCAGTACAATCTGCTCTGATGCCGCATAGTT
AAGCCAGTATCTGCTCCCTGCTTGTGTGTTGGAGGTCGCTGAGTAGTGCGCGAGCAAAATTTAAGCTACA
ACAAGGCAAGGCTTGACCGACAATTGCATGAAGAATCTGCTTAGGGTTAGGCGTTTTGCGCTGCTTCGCG
ATGTACGGGCCAGATATACGCGTTGACATTGATTATTGACTAGTTATTAATAGTAATCAATTACGGGGTC
ATTAGTTCATAGCCCATATATGGAGTTCCGCGTTACATAACTTACGGTAAATGGCCCGCCTGGCTGACCG
CCCAACGACCCCCGCCCATTGACGTCAATAATGACGTATGTTCCCATAGTAACGCCAATAGGGACTTTCC
ATTGACGTCAATGGGTGGAGTATTTACGGTAAACTGCCCACTTGGCAGTACATCAAGTGTATCATATGCC
AAGTACGCCCCCTATTGACGTCAATGACGGTAAATGGCCCGCCTGGCATTATGCCCAGTACATGACCTTA
TGGGACTTTCCTACTTGGCAGTACATCTACGTATTAGTCATCGCTATTACCATGGTGATGCGGTTTTGGC
AGTACATCAATGGGCGTGGATAGCGGTTTGACTCACGGGGATTTCCAAGTCTCCACCCCATTGACGTCAA
TGGGAGTTTGTTTTGGCACCAAAATCAACGGGACTTTCCAAAATGTCGTAACAACTCCGCCCCATTGACG
CAAATGGGCGGTAGGCGTGTACGGTGGGAGGTCTATATAAGCAGAGCTCTCTGGCTAACTAGAGAACCCA
CTGCTTACTGGCTTATCGAAATTAATACGACTCACTATAGGGAGACCCAAGCTGGCTAGCGTTTAAACTT
AAGCTTGGTACCGAGCTCGGATCCACTAGTCCAGTGTGGTGGAATTCTGCAGATATCCAGCACAGTGGCG
GCCGCGCCACCATGAAGACGATCATCGCCCTGAGCTACATCTTCTGCCTGGTATTCGCCGACTACAAGGA
CGATGATGACGCCAGCATCGATACCGGTGGACGCACCCCACCCAGCCTGGGTCCCCAAGATGAGTCCTGC
ACCACCGCCAGCTCCTCCCTGGCCAAGGACACTTCATCGACCGGTGAGAACCTGTACTTCCAGCTAAGAT
TAGATAAAAGTAAAGTGATTAACAGCGCATTAGAGCTGCTTAATGAGGTCGGAATCGAAGGTTTAACAAC
CCGTAAACTCGCCCAGAAGCTAGGTGTAGAGCAGCCTACATTGTATTGGCATGTAAAAAATAAGCGGGCT
TTGCTCGACGCCTTAGCCATTGAGATGTTAGATAGGCACCATACTCACTTTTGCCCTTTAGAAGGGGAAA
GCTGGCAAGATTTTTTACGTAATAACGCTAAAAGTTTTAGATGTGCTTTACTAAGTCATCGCGATGGAGC
AAAAGTACATTTAGGTACACGGCCTACAGAAAAACAGTATGAAACTCTCGAAAATCAATTAGCCTTTTTA
TGCCAACAAGGTTTTTCACTAGAGAATGCATTATATGCACTCAGCGCTGTGGGGCATTTTACTTTAGGTT
GCGTATTGGAAGATCAAGAGCATCAAGTCGCTAAAGAAGAAAGGGAAACACCTACTACTGATAGTATGCC
GCCATTATTACGACAAGCTATCGAATTATTTGATCACCAAGGTGCAGAGCCAGCCTTCTTATTCGGCCTT
GAATTGATCATATGCGGATTAGAAAAACAACTTAAATGTGAAAGTGGGTCCGCGTACAGCCGCGCGCGTA
CGAAAAACAATTACGGGTCTACCATCGAGGGCCTGCTCGATCTCCCGGACGACGACGCCCCCGAAGAGGC
GGGGCTGGCGGCTCCGCGCCTGTCCTTTCTCCCCGCGGGACACACGCGCAGACTGTCGACGGCCCCCCCG
ACCGATGTCAGCCTGGGGGACGAGCTCCACTTAGACGGCGAGGACGTGGCGATGGCGCATGCCGACGCGC
TAGACGATTTCGATCTGGACATGTTGGGGGACGGGGATTCCCCGGGTCCGGGATTTACCCCCCACGACTC
CGCCCCCTACGGCGCTCTGGATATGGCCGACTTCGAGTTTGAGCAGATGTTTACCGATGCCCTTGGAATT
GACGAGTACGGTGGGTAGCTCGAGTCTAGAGGGCCCGTTTAAACCCGCTGATCAGCCTCGACTGTGCCTT
CTAGTTGCCAGCCATCTGTTGTTTGCCCCTCCCCCGTGCCTTCCTTGACCCTGGAAGGTGCCACTCCCAC
TGTCCTTTCCTAATAAAATGAGGAAATTGCATCGCATTGTCTGAGTAGGTGTCATTCTATTCTGGGGGGT
GGGGTGGGGCAGGACAGCAAGGGGGAGGATTGGGAAGACAATAGCAGGCATGCTGGGGATGCGGTGGGCT
CTATGGCTTCTGAGGCGGAAAGAACCAGCTGGGGCTCTAGGGGGTATCCCC
[124 nt withheld, positions 2502-2625]
C
[91 nt withheld, positions 2627-2717]
A
[49 nt withheld, positions 2719-2767]
CCTTTGACGTTGGAGTCCACGTTCTTT
[37 nt withheld, positions 2795-2831]
ACCCTATCTCGGTCTATTCTTTTGATTTATAAGGGATTTTGCCGATTTCGGCCTATTGGTTAAAAAATGA
GCTGATTTAACAAAAATTTAACGCGAATTAATTCTGTGGAATGTGTGTCAGTTAGGGTGTGGAAAGTCCC
CAGGCTCCCCAGCAGGCAGAAGTATGCAAAGCATGCATCTCAATTAGTCAGCAACCAGGTGTGGAAAGTC
CCCAGGCTCCCCAGCAGGCAGAAGTATGCAAAGCATGCATCTCAATTAGTCAGCAACCATAGTCCCGCCC
CTAACTCCGCCCATCCCGCCCCTAACTCCGCCCAGTTCCGCCCATTCTCCGCCCCATGGCTGACTAATTT
TTTTTATTTATGCAGAGGCCGAGGCCGCCTCTGCCTCTGAGCTATTCCAGAAGTAGTGAGGAGGCTTTTT
TGGAGGCCTAGGCTTTTGCAAAAAGCTCCCGGGAGCTTGTATATCCATTTTCGGATCTGATCAAGAGACA
GGATGAGGATCGTTTCGCATGATTGAACAAGATGGATTGCACGCAGGTTCTCCGGCCGCTTGGGTGGAGA
GGCTATTCGGCTATGACTGGGCACAACAGACAATCGGCTGCTCTGATGCCGCCGTGTTCCGGCTGTCAGC
GCAGGGGCGCCCGGTTCTTTTTGTCAAGACCGACCTGTCCGGTGCCCTGAATGAACTGCAGGACGAGGCA
GCGCGGCTATCGTGGCTGGCCACGACGGGCGTTCCTTGCGCAGCTGTGCTCGACGTTGTCACTGAAGCGG
GAAGGGACTGGCTGCTATTGGGCGAAGTGCCGGGGCAGGATCTCCTGTCATCTCACCTTGCTCCTGCCGA
GAAAGTATCCATCATGGCTGATGCAATGCGGCGGCTGCATACGCTTGATCCGGCTACCTGCCCATTCGAC
CACCAAGCGAAACATCGCATCGAGCGAGCACGTACTCGGATGGAAGCCGGTCTTGTCGATCAGGATGATC
TGGACGAAGAGCATCAGGGGCTCGCGCCAGCCGAACTGTTCGCCAGGCTCAAGGCGCGCATGCCCGACGG
CGAGGATCTCGTCGTGACCCATGGCGATGCCTGCTTGCCGAATATCATGGTGGAAAATGGCCGCTTTTCT
GGATTCATCGACTGTGGCCGGCTGGGTGTGGCGGACCGCTATCAGGACATAGCGTTGGCTACCCGTGATA
TTGCTGAAGAGCTTGGCGGCGAATGGGCTGACCGCTTCCTCGTGCTTTACGGTATCGCCGCTCCCGATTC
GCAGCGCATCGCCTTCTATCGCCTTCTTGACGAGTTCTTCTGAGCGGGACTCTGGGGTTCGAAATGACCG
ACCAAGCGACGCCCAACCTGCCATCACGAGATTTCGATTCCACCGCCGCCTTCTATGAAAGGTTGGGCTT
CGGAATCGTTTTCCGGGACGCCGGCTGGATGATCCTCCAGCGCGGGGATCTCATGCTGGAGTTCTTCGCC
CACCCCAACTTGTTTATTGCAGCTTATAATGGTTACAAATAAAGCAATAGCATCACAAATTTCACAAATA
AAGCATTTTTTTCACTGCATTCTAGTTGTGGTTTGTCCAAACTCATCAATGTATCTTATCATGTCTGTAT
ACCGTCGACCTCTAGCTAGAGCTTGGCGTAATCATGGTCATAGCTGTTTCCTGTGTGAAATTGTTATCCG
CTCACAATTCCACACAACATACGAGCCGGAAGCATAAAGTGTAAAGCCTGGGGTGCCTAATGAGTGAGCT
AACTCACATTAATTGCGTTGCGCTCACTGCCCGCTTTCCAGTCGGGAAACCTGTCGTGCCAGCTGCATTA
ATGAATCGGCCAACGCGCGGGGAGAGGCGGTTTGCGTATTGGGCGCTCTTCCGCTTCCTCGCTCACTGAC
TCGCTGCGCTCGGTCGTTCGGCTGCGGCGAGCGGTATCAGCTCACTCAAAGGCGGTAATACGGTTATCCA
CAGAATCAGGGGATAACGCAGGAAAGAACATGTGAGCAAAAGGCCAGCAAAAGGCCAGGAACCGTAAAAA
GGCCGCGTTGCTGGCGTTTTTCCATAGGCTCCGCCCCCCTGACGAGCATCACAAAAATCGACGCTCAAGT
CAGAGGTGGCGAAACCCGACAGGACTATAAAGATACCAGGCGTTTCCCCCTGGAAGCTCCCTCGTGCGCT
CTCCTGTTCCGACCCTGCCGCTTACCGGATACCTGTCCGCCTTTCTCCCTTCGGGAAGCGTGGCGCTTTC
TCATAGCTCACGCTGTAGGTATCTCAGTTCGGTGTAGGTCGTTCGCTCCAAGCTGGGCTGTGTGCACGAA
CCCCCCGTTCAGCCCGACCGCTGCGCCTTATCCGGTAACTATCGTCTTGAGTCCAACCCGGTAAGACACG
ACTTATCGCCACTGGCAGCAGCCACTGGTAACAGGATTAGCAGAGCGAGGTATGTAGGCGGTGCTACAGA
GTTCTTGAAGTGGTGGCCTAACTACGGCTACACTAGAAGAACAGTATTTGGTATCTGCGCTCTGCTGAAG
CCAGTTACCTTCGGAAAAAGAGTTGGTAGCTCTTGATCCGGCAAACAAACCACCGCTGGTAGCGGTTTTT
TTGTTTGCAAGCAGCAGATTACGCGCAGAAAAAAAGGATCTCAAGAAGATCCTTTGATCTTTTCTACGGG
GTCTGACGCTCAGTGGAACGAAAACTCACGTTAAGGGATTTTGGTCATGAGATTATCAAAAAGGATCTTC
ACCTAGATCCTTTTAAATTAAAAATGAAGTTTTAAATCAATCTAAAGTATATATGAGTAAACTTGGTCTG
ACAGTTACCAATGCTTAATCAGTGAGGCACCTATCTCAGCGATCTGTCTATTTCGTTCATCCATAGTTGC
CTGACTCCCCGTCGTGTAGATAACTACGATACGGGAGGGCTTACCATCTGGCCCCAGTGCTGCAATGATA
CCGCGAGACCCACGCTCACCGGCTCCAGATTTATCAGCAATAAACCAGCCAGCCGGAAGGGCCGAGCGCA
GAAGTGGTCCTGCAACTTTATCCGCCTCCATCCAGTCTATTAATTGTTGCCGGGAAGCTAGAGTAAGTAG
TTCGCCAGTTAATAGTTTGCGCAACGTTGTTGCCATTGCTACAGGCATCGTGGTGTCACGCTCGTCGTTT
GGTATGGCTTCATTCAGCTCCGGTTCCCAACGATCAAGGCGAGTTACATGATCCCCCATGTTGTGCAAAA
AAGCGGTTAGCTCCTTCGGTCCTCCGATCGTTGTCAGAAGTAAGTTGGCCGCAGTGTTATCACTCATGGT
TATGGCAGCACTGCATAATTCTCTTACTGTCATGCCATCCGTAAGATGCTTTTCTGTGACTGGTGAGTAC
TCAACCAAGTCATTCTGAGAATAGTGTATGCGGCGACCGAGTTGCTCTTGCCCGGCGTCAATACGGGATA
ATACCGCGCCACATAGCAGAACTTTAAAAGTGCTCATCATTGGAAAACGTTCTTCGGGGCGAAAACTCTC
AAGGATCTTACCGCTGTTGAGATCCAGTTCGATGTAACCCACTCGTGCACCCAACTGATCTTCAGCATCT
TTTACTTTCACCAGCGTTTCTGGGTGAGCAAAAACAGGAAGGCAAAATGCCGCAAAAAAGGGAATAAGGG
CGACACGGAAATGTTGAATACTCATACTCTTCCTTTTTCAATATTATTGAAGCATTTATCAGGGTTATTG
TCTCATGAGCGGATACATATTTGAATGTATTTAGAAAAATAAACAAATAGGGGTTCCGCGCACATTTCCC
CGAAAAGTGCCACCTGACGTC
