>Addgene plasmid #66323 | GPR148-Tango | depositor partial sequence | sequence record 113260 | GPR148
ATGGGGGACGAGTTGGCGCCTTGCCCCGTAGGCACCACCGCCTGGCCTGCCCTGATTCAGCTGATAAGTA
AGACCCCCTGCATGCCGCAGGCCGCTTCCAATACCTCCCTCGGACTTGGTGACCTCCGAGTTCCCAGCTC
TATGCTGTATTGGCTGTTCCTGCCCTCCAGCCTGCTGGCCGCGGCTACGCTGGCTGTTTCCCCGCTGCTG
CTGGTTACTATCCTGAGAAACCAGCGCCTCCGCCAAGAACCCCATTACCTGCTGCCTGCCAACATCCTGC
TGAGTGACCTGGCCTATATCCTGCTTCACATGCTGATCTCTTCCTCCAGCTTGGGGGGCTGGGAACTCGG
ACGCATGGCATGTGGCATTTTGACGGATGCTGTGTTTGCTGCCTGCACTTCAACCATTCTCAGCTTCACA
GCCATCGTGCTCCACACCTATCTGGCGGTGATCCATCCACTCAGGTATTTGAGCTTCATGAGCCACGGGG
CCGCGTGGAAGGCCGTGGCCCTTATCTGGCTTGTTGCATGCTGCTTCCCCACCTTTCTCATTTGGCTGTC
TAAATGGCAGGATGCTCAGTTGGAGGAACAGGGAGCCAGCTATATTCTTCCCCCAAGCATGGGTACGCAG
CCCGGTTGTGGGCTTCTTGTGATTGTGACATATACATCAATACTTTGTGTCCTGTTTCTGTGTACCGCTC
TGATAGCAAATTGTTTTTGGAGGATATACGCGGAGGCAAAGACTTCTGGCATCTGGGGACAGGGCTACTC
CCGAGCCCGGGGAACTCTGCTGATTCACTCTGTCCTGATTACACTGTACGTGAGCACGGGGGTGGTTTTC
AGCCTTGATATGGTGCTTACACGCTACCATCACATTGATAGTGGCACCCACACATGGCTCCTGGCCGCTA
ACAGCGAAGTGCTGATGATGCTGCCAAGGGCCATGCTCACTTACCTTTATCTGCTCCGCTACCGGCAGCT
GCTGGGAATGGTCAGGGGACACTTGCCTAGCAGACGACACCAGGCAATCTTCACCATCTCT
