>Addgene plasmid #66323 | GPR148-Tango | addgene partial sequence | sequence record 119820 | CMV-F 5'-CGCAAATGGGCGGTAGGCGTG-3'
GCTCTCTGGCTAACTAGAGAACCCACTGCTTACTGGCTTATCGAAATTAATACGACTCACTATAGGGAGA
CCCAAGCTGGCTAGCGTTTAAACTTAAGCTTGGTACCGAGCTCGGATCCACTAGTCCAGTGTGGTGGAAT
TCTGCAGATATCCAGCACAGTGGCGGCCGCGCCACCATGAAGACGATCATCGCCCTGAGCTACATCTTCT
GCCTGGTATTCGCCGACTACAAGGACGATGATGACGCCAGCATCGATATGGGGGACGAGTTGGCGCCTTG
CCCCGTAGGCACCACCGCCTGGCCTGCCCTGATTCAGCTGATAAGTAAGACCCCCTGCATGCCGCAGGCC
GCTTCCAATACCTCCCTCGGACTTGGTGACCTCCGAGTTCCCAGCTCTATGCTGTATTGGCTGTTCCTGC
CCTCCAGCCTGCTGGCCGCGGCTACGCTGGCTGTTTCCCCGCTGCTGCTGGTTACTATCCTGAGAAACCA
GCGCCTCCGCCAAGAACCCCATTACCTGCTGCCTGCCAACATCCTGCTGAGTGACCTGGCCTATATCCTG
CTTCACATGCTGATCTCTTCCTCCAGCTTGGGGGGCTGGGAACTCGGACGCATGGCATGTGGCATTTTGA
CGGATGCTGTGTTTGCTGCCTGCACTTCAACCATTCTCAGCTTCACAGCCATCGTGCTCCACACCTATCT
GGCGGTGATCCATCCACTCAGGTATTTGAGCTTCATGAGCCACGGGGCCGCGTGGAAGGCCGTGGCCCTT
ATCTGGCTTGTTGCATGCTGCTTCCCCACCTTTCTCATTTGGCTGTCTAAATGGCAGGATGCTCAGTTGG
AGGAACAGGGAGCCAGCTATATTCTTCCCCCAAGCATGGGTACGCAGCCCGGTTGTGGGCTTCTTGTGAT
TGTGACATATACATCAATACTTTGTGTCCTGTTTCTGTGTACCGCTCTGATA
