>Addgene plasmid #66323 | GPR148-Tango | addgene partial sequence | sequence record 119824 | Tet-R 5'-GGCGAGTTTACGGGTTGTTA-3'
GCTCTAATGCGCTGTTAATCACTTTACTTTTATCTAATCTTAGCTGGAAGTACAGGTTCTCACCGGTCGA
TGAAGTGTCCTTGGCCAGGGAGGAGCTGGCGGTGGTGCAGGACTCATCTTGGGGACCCAGGCTGGGTGGG
GTGCGTCCACCGGTATCGATAGAGATGGTGAAGATTGCCTGGTGTCGTCTGCTAGGCAAGTGTCCCCTGA
CCATTCCCAGCAGCTGCCGGTAGCGGAGCAGATAAAGGTAAGTGAGCATGGCCCTTGGCAGCATCATCAG
CACTTCGCTGTTAGCGGCCAGGAGCCATGTGTGGGTGCCACTATCAATGTGATGGTAGCGTGTAAGCACC
ATATCAAGGCTGAAAACCACCCCCGTGCTCACGTACAGTGTAATCAGGACAGAGTGAATCAGCAGAGTTC
CCCGGGCTCGGGAGTAGCCCTGTCCCCAGATGCCAGAAGTCTTTGCCTCCGCGTATATCCTCCAAAAACA
ATTTGCTATCAGAGCGGTACACAGAAACAGGACACAAAGTATTGATGTATATGTCACAATCACAAGAAGC
CCACAACCGGGCTGCGTACCCATGCTTGGGGGAAGAATATAGCTGGCTCCCTGTTCCTCCAACTGAGCAT
CCTGCCATTTAGACAGCCAAATGAGAAAGGTGGGGAAGCAGCATGCAACAAGCCAGATAAGGGCCACGGC
CTTCCACGCGGCCCCGTGGCTCATGAAGCTCAAATACCTGAGTGGATGGATCACCGCCAGATAGGTGTGG
AGCACGATGGCTGTGAAGCTGAGAATGGTTGAAGTGCAGGCAGCAAACACAGCATCCGTCAAAATGCCAC
ATGCCATGCGTCCGAGTTCCCAGCCCCCCAAGCTGGAGGAAGAGATCAGCATGTGAAGCAGGATATAGGC
CAGGTCACTCAGCAGGATGTTGGCAGGCAGCAGGTAATGGGGTTCTTGGCG
